>Addgene plasmid #16605 | c-myc promoter (Frag A) | addgene partial sequence | sequence record 23161 | LucNRev 5'-CCTTATGCAGTTGCTCTCC-3'
CTTTCNCGGAANGAATGGCGCCGGGCCTTTCTTTATGTTTTTGGCGTCTTCCATGGTGGCTTTACCAACA
GTACCGGAATGCCAAGCTTACTTAGATCGCAGATCTCGATACCGGATCCATTATATACCCGAATTCGATA
TCGACGTCCAGCTGTCGAGCCCGGGCTAGCACGCGTAAGAGCTCGGTACCCGAACCGCGGGACCGGACTT
CCTAAAAGGGGCAAGTGGAGAGCTTGTGGACCGAGCCGGGGGAGTCAGCAGAGACCCTTGTGAAAAAAAC
CGTTAACTCTTTCCTCCCCGGACAAACCGGACGTTTAATTCCTTTCCAGGTCCTCTTTCCCCTTTTATTA
TTGGAAATGCGGTCATGCACAAAAAATGCATCGATTCTGATCAAAGAAGAGGAGAGGAGTATTACTTCCG
TGCCTTTTTTTGGGGGGGGGGGGAGTCTTGAGCTAATTAAAATTTGGCTGCCTTCCAGGNATTAATTTCC
TAGTTCACTGACTCACAATTTTTTCTGAATACTANTGAAAGTGCACTGNATGTAACCCGCAAACGTGTAT
TCACATTTTATTTACGCTTCGACTTANCTAGTTGCCCAGCCCCACACATGATTTGTTTGCTCCCTGAAAT
GATCTATATTTAATATATAATGNATATTCCCTCGGGANTTTTTATTTTGTGTTATTCCNCGGCATGGAAA
AACAAAAAACATTCTTCTCATCCTTGGNCCCTCNCCCNAANGGCATTTTAAGTAAAATTTTTNTCTCCCT
CCATTNGCTNCAAAAAANAAAAA
