[The description below was written by a language model from this plasmid's Addgene catalogue record.]
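Description:
c-myc promoter (Frag A) is a luciferase reporter plasmid for mammalian cells, built on the pBV-Luc backbone (about 4.9 kb without insert). It is maintained in E. coli as a high-copy plasmid under ampicillin selection. The record lists no mammalian selection marker or bacterial origin of replication, and no feature table is provided, so the detailed layout of the backbone cannot be described from the available information.

The insert is a roughly 1.2 kb fragment of the human MYC (c-myc) promoter region, designated Fragment A and defined by XmnI and KpnI restriction sites. The KpnI site lies at position -1194 relative to the promoter, so this piece appears to represent an upstream portion of the regulatory region rather than the whole promoter. It was introduced by restriction cloning upstream of the backbone's luciferase coding sequence. The catalogue lists luciferase as a C-terminal "fusion", but in practice this reflects a transcriptional reporter arrangement in which luciferase output reads out the activity conferred by the cloned MYC sequence. The record does not state whether the backbone supplies a minimal promoter.

The plasmid belongs to a set of MYC promoter fragments associated with work identifying c-MYC as a target of the APC pathway. Constructs of this type are transfected into mammalian cells and luciferase activity is measured, so that results from different fragments can be compared to map which promoter regions mediate responsiveness to a signalling pathway. The depositor refers users to the author's map and the associated article for further detail on fragment boundaries.
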