Addgene plasmid #16605: c-myc promoter (Frag A)
Depositing lab: Bert Vogelstein. Depositing organization: Johns Hopkins University and School of Medicine. Publication: Identification of c-MYC as a target of the APC pathway. He TC, Sparks AB, Rago C, Hermeking H, Zawel L, da Costa LT, Morin PJ, Vogelstein B, Kinzler KW. Science. 1998 Sep 4. 281(5382):1509-12. 10.1126/science.281.5382.1509 PubMed 9727977.
Backbone
  Vector backbone: pBV-Luc
  Backbone manufacturer: Vogelstein Lab
  Backbone size w/o insert (bp): 4867
  Vector type: Mammalian Expression, Luciferase
Growth in bacteria
  Bacterial resistance: Ampicillin, 100 μg/mL
  Growth temperature: 37°C
  Growth strain: DH5alpha
  Copy number: High Copy
Gene/Insert
  Gene/Insert name: c-myc promoter (Frag A) (alt name: MYC)
  Species: H. sapiens (human)
  Insert size (bp): 1200
  Mutation: FragA (XmnI->KpnI). The KpnI site is at -1194 on the promoter.
  Entrez Gene: MYC (a.k.a. MRTL, MYCC, bHLHe39, c-Myc)
  Tag / fusion protein: luciferase (C terminal on backbone)
  Cloning method: Restriction Enzyme
  Sequencing primers: 5′ n/a; 3′ LucNRev
Terms and licenses: Academic/Nonprofit Terms; Industry Terms: Not Available to Industry
Depositor comments: See Author's Map and article for more information.
How to cite: c-myc promoter (Frag A) was a gift from Bert Vogelstein (Addgene plasmid # 16605 ; http://n2t.net/addgene:16605 ; RRID:Addgene_16605)
